>Addgene plasmid #73066 | pcDNA3.1_SNORD27h | depositor full sequence | sequence record 134221 | pcDNA3.1_SNORD27h sequence 5852 bps
GACGGATCGGGAGATCTCCCGATCCCCTATGGTCGACTCTCAGTACAATCTGCTCTGATGCCGCATAGTT
AAGCCAGTATCTGCTCCCTGCTTGTGTGTTGGAGGTCGCTGAGTAGTGCGCGAGCAAAATTTAAGCTACA
ACAAGGCAAGGCTTGACCGACAATTGCATGAAGAATCTGCTTAGGGTTAGGCGTTTTGCGCTGCTTCGCG
ATGTACGGGCCAGATATACGCGTTGACATTGATTATTGACTAGTTATTAATAGTAATCAATTACGGGGTC
ATTAGTTCATAGCCCATATATGGAGTTCCGCGTTACATAACTTACGGTAAATGGCCCGCCTGGCTGACCG
CCCAACGACCCCCGCCCATTGACGTCAATAATGACGTATGTTCCCATAGTAACGCCAATAGGGACTTTCC
ATTGACGTCAATGGGTGGACTATTTACGGTAAACTGCCCACTTGGCAGTACATCAAGTGTATCATATGCC
AAGTACGCCCCCTATTGACGTCAATGACGGTAAATGGCCCGCCTGGCATTATGCCCAGTACATGACCTTA
TGGGACTTTCCTACTTGGCAGTACATCTACGTATTAGTCATCGCTATTACCATGGTGATGCGGTTTTGGC
AGTACATCAATGGGCGTGGATAGCGGTTTGACTCACGGGGATTTCCAAGTCTCCACCCCATTGACGTCAA
TGGGAGTTTGTTTTGGCACCAAAATCAACGGGACTTTCCAAAATGTCGTAACAACTCCGCCCCATTGACG
CAAATGGGCGGTAGGCGTGTACGGTGGGAGGTCTATATAAGCAGAGCTCTCTGGCTAACTAGAGAACCCA
CTGCTTACTGGCTTATCGAAATTAATACGACTCACTATAGGGAGACCCAAGCTGGCTAGTTAAGCTTGGT
ACCGAGCTCGGATCCACTAGTCCAGTGTGGTGGAATTGCCCTTATGTTCAGCCCACAAGAGCTTACTGGT
GAAGGAATGGGACAAGACCCATCTTTATGCAAAGCCAGCGTTACAGTAATGTTCCAGGTAGGTGTACATG
GTTTATGCTCTTACAGAGGAGACCTTGTAGATAACCACTCCATGATGAACACAAAATGACAAGCATATGG
CTGAACTTTCAAGTGATGTCATCTTACTACTGAGAAGTGAGAGAGAGGTCTTAAGGGGTCTTTGAATGAC
TATTTTTAGGTACATAAAATGCTTTCCTCTGTTGTCTACAGCATCTCATAATCTATCCTGGGGAATTCAG
CTGCCTCCCAGGGTGAATACAGAAGGGCAATTCTGCAGATATCCAGCACAGTGGCGGCCGCTCGAGTCTA
GAGGGCCCGCGGTTCGAAGGTAAGCCTATCCCTAACCCTCTCCTCGGTCTCGATTCTACGCGTACCGGTC
ATCATCACCATCACCATTGAGTTTAAACCCGCTGATCAGCCTCGACTGTGCCTTCTAGTTGCCAGCCATC
TGTTGTTTGCCCCTCCCCCGTGCCTTCCTTGACCCTGGAAGGTGCCACTCCCACTGTCCTTTCCTAATAA
AATGAGGAAATTGCATCGCATTGTCTGAGTAGGTGTCATTCTATTCTGGGGGGTGGGGTGGGGCAGGACA
GCAAGGGGGAGGATTGGGAAGACAATAGCAGGCATGCTGGGGATGCGGTGGGCTCTATGGCTTCTGAGGC
GGAAAGAACCAGCTGGGGCTCTAGGGGGTATCCCC
[124 nt withheld, positions 1716-1839]
C
[32 nt withheld, positions 1841-1872]
CA
[57 nt withheld, positions 1875-1931]
A
[49 nt withheld, positions 1933-1981]
CCTTTGACGTTGGAGTCCACGTTCTTT
[37 nt withheld, positions 2009-2045]
ACCCTATCTCGGTCTATTCTTTTGATTTATAAGGGATTTTGGGGATTTCGGCCTATTGGTTAAAAAATGA
GCTGATTTAACAAAAATTTAACGCGAATTAATTCTGTGGAATGTGTGTCAGTTAGGGTGTGGAAAGTCCC
CAGGCTCCCCAGGCAGGCAGAAGTATGCAAAGCATGCATCTCAATTAGTCAGCAACCAGGTGTGGAAAGT
CCCCAGGCTCCCCAGCAGGCAGAAGTATGCAAAGCATGCATCTCAATTAGTCAGCAACCATAGTCCCGCC
CCTAACTCCGCCCATCCCGCCCCTAACTCCGCCCAGTTCCGCCCATTCTCCGCCCCATGGCTGACTAATT
TTTTTTATTTATGCAGAGGCCGAGGCCGCCTCTGCCTCTGAGCTATTCCAGAAGTAGTGAGGAGGCTTTT
TTGGAGGCCTAGGCTTTTGCAAAAAGCTCCCGGGAGCTTGTATATCCATTTTCGGATCTGATCAAGAGAC
AGGATGAGGATCGTTTCGCATGATTGAACAAGATGGATTGCACGCAGGTTCTCCGGCCGCTTGGGTGGAG
AGGCTATTCGGCTATGACTGGGCACAACAGACAATCGGCTGCTCTGATGCCGCCGTGTTCCGGCTGTCAG
CGCAGGGGCGCCCGGTTCTTTTTGTCAAGACCGACCTGTCCGGTGCCCTGAATGAACTGCAGGACGAGGC
AGCGCGGCTATCGTGGCTGGCCACGACGGGCGTTCCTTGCGCAGCTGTGCTCGACGTTGTCACTGAAGCG
GGAAGGGACTGGCTGCTATTGGGCGAAGTGCCGGGGCAGGATCTCCTGTCATCTCACCTTGCTCCTGCCG
AGAAAGTATCCATCATGGCTGATGCAATGCGGCGGCTGCATACGCTTGATCCGGCTACCTGCCCATTCGA
CCACCAAGCGAAACATCGCATCGAGCGAGCACGTACTCGGATGGAAGCCGGTCTTGTCGATCAGGATGAT
CTGGACGAAGAGCATCAGGGGCTCGCGCCAGCCGAACTGTTCGCCAGGCTCAAGGCGCGCATGCCCGACG
GCGAGGATCTCGTCGTGACCCATGGCGATGCCTGCTTGCCGAATATCATGGTGGAAAATGGCCGCTTTTC
TGGATTCATCGACTGTGGCCGGCTGGGTGTGGCGGACCGCTATCAGGACATAGCGTTGGCTACCCGTGAT
ATTGCTGAAGAGCTTGGCGGCGAATGGGCTGACCGCTTCCTCGTGCTTTACGGTATCGCCGCTCCCGATT
CGCAGCGCATCGCCTTCTATCGCCTTCTTGACGAGTTCTTCTGAGCGGGACTCTGGGGTTCGCGAAATGA
CCGACCAAGCGACGCCCAACCTGCCATCACGAGATTTCGATTCCACCGCCGCCTTCTATGAAAGGTTGGG
CTTCGGAATCGTTTTCCGGGACGCCGGCTGGATGATCCTCCAGCGCGGGGATCTCATGCTGGAGTTCTTC
GCCCACCCCAACTTGTTTATTGCAGCTTATAATGGTTACAAATAAAGCAATAGCATCACAAATTTCACAA
ATAAAGCATTTTTTTCACTGCATTCTAGTTGTGGTTTGTCCAAACTCATCAATGTATCTTATCATGTCTG
TATACCGTCGACCTCTAGCTAGAGCTTGGCGTAATCATGGTCATAGCTGTTTCCTGTGTGAAATTGTTAT
CCGCTCACAATTCCACACAACATACGAGCCGGAAGCATAAAGTGTAAAGCCTGGGGTGCCTAATGAGTGA
GCTAACTCACATTAATTGCGTTGCGCTCACTGCCCGCTTTCCAGTCGGGAAACCTGTCGTGCCAGCTGCA
TTAATGAATCGGCCAACGCGCGGGGAGAGGCGGTTTGCGTATTGGGCGCTCTTCCGCTTCCTCGCTCACT
GACTCGCTGCGCTCGGTCGTTCGGCTGCGGCGAGCGGTATCAGCTCACTCAAAGGCGGTAATACGGTTAT
CCACAGAATCAGGGGATAACGCAGGAAAGAACATGTGAGCAAAAGGCCAGCAAAAGGCCAGGAACCGTAA
AAAGGCCGCGTTGCTGGCGTTTTTCCATAGGCTCCGCCCCCCTGACGAGCATCACAAAAATCGACGCTCA
AGTCAGAGGTGGCGAAACCCGACAGGACTATAAAGATACCAGGCGTTTCCCCCTGGAAGCTCCCTCGTGC
GCTCTCCTGTTCCGACCCTGCCGCTTACCGGATACCTGTCCGCCTTTCTCCCTTCGGGAAGCGTGGCGCT
TTCTCAATGCTCACGCTGTAGGTATCTCAGTTCGGTGTAGGTCGTTCGCTCCAAGCTGGGCTGTGTGCAC
GAACCCCCCGTTCAGCCCGACCGCTGCGCCTTATCCGGTAACTATCGTCTTGAGTCCAACCCGGTAAGAC
ACGACTTATCGCCACTGGCAGCAGCCACTGGTAACAGGATTAGCAGAGCGAGGTATGTAGGCGGTGCTAC
AGAGTTCTTGAAGTGGTGGCCTAACTACGGCTACACTAGAAGGACAGTATTTGGTATCTGCGCTCTGCTG
AAGCCAGTTACCTTCGGAAAAAGAGTTGGTAGCTCTTGATCCGGCAAACAAACCACCGCTGGTAGCGGTG
GTTTTTTTGTTTGCAAGCAGCAGATTACGCGCAGAAAAAAAGGATCTCAAGAAGATCCTTTGATCTTTTC
TACGGGGTCTGACGCTCAGTGGAACGAAAACTCACGTTAAGGGATTTTGGTCATGAGATTATCAAAAAGG
ATCTTCACCTAGATCCTTTTAAATTAAAAATGAAGTTTTAAATCAATCTAAAGTATATATGAGTAAACTT
GGTCTGACAGTTACCAATGCTTAATCAGTGAGGCACCTATCTCAGCGATCTGTCTATTTCGTTCATCCAT
AGTTGCCTGACTCCCCGTCGTGTAGATAACTACGATACGGGAGGGCTTACCATCTGGCCCCAGTGCTGCA
ATGATACCGCGAGACCCACGCTCACCGGCTCCAGATTTATCAGCAATAAACCAGCCAGCCGGAAGGGCCG
AGCGCAGAAGTGGTCCTGCAACTTTATCCGCCTCCATCCAGTCTATTAATTGTTGCCGGGAAGCTAGAGT
AAGTAGTTCGCCAGTTAATAGTTTGCGCAACGTTGTTGCCATTGCTACAGGCATCGTGGTGTCACGCTCG
TCGTTTGGTATGGCTTCATTCAGCTCCGGTTCCCAACGATCAAGGCGAGTTACATGATCCCCCATGTTGT
GCAAAAAAGCGGTTAGCTCCTTCGGTCCTCCGATCGTTGTCAGAAGTAAGTTGGCCGCAGTGTTATCACT
CATGGTTATGGCAGCACTGCATAATTCTCTTACTGTCATGCCATCCGTAAGATGCTTTTCTGTGACTGGT
GAGTACTCAACCAAGTCATTCTGAGAATAGTGTATGCGGCGACCGAGTTGCTCTTGCCCGGCGTCAATAC
GGGATAATACCGCGCCACATAGCAGAACTTTAAAAGTGCTCATCATTGGAAAACGTTCTTCGGGGCGAAA
ACTCTCAAGGATCTTACCGCTGTTGAGATCCAGTTCGATGTAACCCACTCGTGCACCCAACTGATCTTCA
GCATCTTTTACTTTCACCAGCGTTTCTGGGTGAGCAAAAACAGGAAGGCAAAATGCCGCAAAAAAGGGAA
TAAGGGCGACACGGAAATGTTGAATACTCATACTCTTCCTTTTTCAATATTATTGAAGCATTTATCAGGG
TTATTGTCTCATGAGCGGATACATATTTGAATGTATTTAGAAAAATAAACAAATAGGGGTTCCGCGCACA
TTTCCCCGAAAAGTGCCACCTGACGTC
Features (pLannotate 1.2.2; 21 found; start..end, strand, type, name):
     36..80      -  misc_feature   bom (fragment): basis of mobility region from pBR322
    235..614     +  enhancer       CMV enhancer: human cytomegalovirus immediate early enhancer
    615..818     +  promoter       CMV promoter: human cytomegalovirus (CMV) immediate early promoter
    814..847     +  LTR            5' LTR (truncated) (fragment): truncated 5' long terminal repeat (LTR) from HIV-1
    863..881     +  promoter       T7 promoter: promoter for bacteriophage T7 RNA polymerase
   1086..1157    +  ncRNA          SNORD27: Accession: RF00086 - Small nucleolar RNA SNORD27
   1349..1390    +  CDS            V5 tag: epitope tag from simian virus 5
   1446..1670    +  polyA_signal   bGH poly(A) signal: bovine growth hormone polyadenylation signal
   1674..1695    +  promoter       SV40 promoter (fragment): SV40 enhancer and early promoter
   1716..2144    +  rep_origin     f1 ori (sequence partly withheld): f1 bacteriophage origin of replication; arrow indicates direction of (+) strand synthesis
   2158..2488    +  promoter       SV40 promoter: SV40 enhancer and early promoter
   2555..3346    +  CDS            neo: KKA2_KLEPN - Also known as kan, nptII. Experimental evidence at protein level: Swiss-Prot protein existence level 1. Resistance to kanamycin, neomycin, paromomycin, ribostamycin, butirosin and gentamicin B. From Klebsiella pneumoniae.
   3372..3530    +  CDS            ble (fragment): BLE_KLEPN - Experimental evidence at protein level: Swiss-Prot protein existence level 1. Binding protein with a strong affinity to the bleomycin family of antibiotics. Binds to CL990; an antimitotic-antibiotic compound. From Klebsiella pneumoniae.
   3525..3646    +  polyA_signal   SV40 poly(A) signal: SV40 polyadenylation signal
   3719..3735    -  protein_bind   lac operator: The lac repressor binds to the lac operator to inhibit transcription in E. coli. This inhibition can be relieved by adding lactose or isopropyl-β-D-thiogalactopyranoside (IPTG). lac repressor encoded by lacI
   3743..3773    -  promoter       lac promoter: promoter for the E. coli lac operon
   3788..3809    -  protein_bind   CAP binding site: CAP binding activates transcription in the presence of cAMP. E. coli catabolite activator protein
   3822..3914    -  CDS            lacI (fragment): lac repressor; lacI; The lac repressor binds to the lac operator to inhibit transcription in E. coli. This inhibition can be relieved by adding lactose or isopropyl-β-D-thiogalactopyranoside (IPTG).
   4097..4685    -  rep_origin     ori: high-copy-number ColE1/pMB1/pBR322/pUC origin of replication
   4856..5716    -  CDS            AmpR: β-lactamase; bla; confers resistance to ampicillin, carbenicillin, and related antibiotics
   5717..5821    -  promoter       AmpR promoter: bla
