[The description below was written by a language model from this plasmid's Addgene catalogue record and pLannotate feature annotations shown in this document.]
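Description:
pcDNA3.1_SNORD27h is a 5,852 bp mammalian expression plasmid built on the pcDNA3.1(+) V5 TOPO backbone and designed to express the human C/D box small nucleolar RNA SNORD27 (U27). It is propagated in E. coli through a high-copy ColE1/pUC-type origin with ampicillin selection from the β-lactamase gene and its own promoter. An f1 origin is also present, allowing single-stranded DNA production. For selection in mammalian cells, the backbone carries a neomycin phosphotransferase gene driven by the SV40 enhancer/early promoter and terminated by an SV40 polyadenylation signal, conferring G418 resistance.

The payload is a 329 bp human fragment introduced by TOPO cloning and described as an expression cassette for SNORD27. The annotated snoRNA itself spans only about 70 nucleotides within this insert, so the mature sequence is flanked by additional sequence. The record does not state what these flanks are. Transcription is driven by the CMV immediate early enhancer and promoter and terminated by the bovine growth hormone polyadenylation signal. A T7 promoter lies just upstream of the cloning site. The backbone's V5 epitope sequence sits downstream of the insert, but the record lists no tag, as expected for a noncoding RNA product. Short fragment annotations such as the HIV-1 LTR, ble, lacI and bom matches appear to be backbone remnants or sequence-similarity hits rather than functional elements.

The construct is intended for overexpressing SNORD27 in cultured mammalian cells. The associated work concerns the dual roles of C/D box snoRNAs in rRNA modification and alternative pre-mRNA splicing.
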