Addgene plasmid #73066: pcDNA3.1_SNORD27h
Purpose: expression clone for human SNORD27 (C/D box snoRNA U27)
Depositing lab: Stefan Stamm. Depositing organization: University of Kentucky. Publication: Dual function of C/D box small nucleolar RNAs in rRNA modification and alternative pre-mRNA splicing. Falaleeva M, Pages A, Matuszek Z, Hidmi S, Agranat-Tamir L, Korotkov K, Nevo Y, Eyras E, Sperling R, Stamm S. Proc Natl Acad Sci U S A. 2016 Mar 22;113(12):E1625-34. doi: 10.1073/pnas.1519292113. Epub 2016 Mar 8. PubMed 26957605.
Backbone
  Vector backbone: pcDNA3.1(+)V5 TOPO
  Total vector size (bp): 5852
  Vector type: Mammalian Expression
  Selectable markers: Neomycin (select with G418)
Growth in bacteria
  Bacterial resistance: Ampicillin, 100 μg/mL
  Growth temperature: 37°C
  Growth strain: DH5alpha
  Copy number: Unknown
Gene/Insert
  Gene/Insert name: SNORD27
  Species: H. sapiens (human)
  Insert size (bp): 329
  Mutation: expression cassette for SNORD27
  Entrez Gene: SNORD27 (a.k.a. RNU27, U27)
  Promoter: CMV
  Tag / fusion protein: no tag
  Cloning method: TOPO Cloning
  Sequencing primers: 5′ ATGTTCAGCCCACAAGAGC; 3′ CTGTATTCACCCTGGGAGG
Terms and licenses: Academic/Nonprofit Terms; Industry Terms: Not Available to Industry
How to cite: pcDNA3.1_SNORD27h was a gift from Stefan Stamm (Addgene plasmid # 73066 ; http://n2t.net/addgene:73066 ; RRID:Addgene_73066)
