>Addgene plasmid #73066 | pcDNA3.1_SNORD27h | addgene partial sequence | sequence record 137642 | CMV-F 5'-CGCAAATGGGCGGTAGGCGTG-3'
CTAGAGAACCCACTGCTTACTGGCTTATCGAAATTAATACGACTCACTATAGGGAGACCCAAGCTGGCTA
GTTAAGCTTGGTACCGAGCTCGGATCCACTAGTCCAGTGTGGTGGAATTGCCCTTATGTTCAGCCCACAA
GAGCTTACTGGTGAAGGAATGGGACAAGACCCATCTTTATGCAAAGCCAGCGTTACAGTAATGTTCCAGG
TAGGTGTACATGGTTTATGCTCTTACAGAGGAGACCTTGTAGATAACCACTCCATGATGAACACAAAATG
ACAAGCATATGGCTGAACTTTCAAGTGATGTCATCTTACTACTGAGAAGTGAGAGAGAGGTCTTAAGGGG
TCTTTGAATGACTATTTTTAGGTACATAAAATGCTTTCCTCTGTTGTCTACAGCATCTCATAATCTATCC
TGGGGAATTCAGCTGCCTCCCAGGGTGAATACAGAAGGGCAATTCTGCAGATATCCAGCACAGTGGCGGC
CGCTCGAGTCTAGAGGGCCCGCGGTTCGAAGGTAAGCCTATCCCTAACCCTCTCCTCGGTCTCGATTCTA
CGCGTACCGGTCATCATCACCATCACCATTGAGTTTAAACCCGCTGATCAGCCTCGACTGTGCCTTCTAG
TTGCCAGCCATCTGTTGTTTGCCCCTCCCCCGTGCCTTCCTTGACCCTGGAAGGTGCCACTCCCACTGTC
CTTTCCTAATAAAATGAGGAAATTGCATCGCATTGTCTGAGTAGGTGTCATTCTATTCTGGGGGGTGGGG
TGGGGCAGGACAGCAA
