>Addgene plasmid #73066 | pcDNA3.1_SNORD27h | addgene partial sequence | sequence record 137643 | BGH-rev 5'-TAGAAGGCACAGTCGAGG-3'
ATGGTGATGATGACCGGTACGCGTAGAATCGAGACCGAGGAGAGGGTTAGGGATAGGCTTACCTTCGAAC
CGCGGGCCCTCTAGACTCGAGCGGCCGCCACTGTGCTGGATATCTGCAGAATTGCCCTTCTGTATTCACC
CTGGGAGGCAGCTGAATTCCCCAGGATAGATTATGAGATGCTGTAGACAACAGAGGAAAGCATTTTATGT
ACCTAAAAATAGTCATTCAAAGACCCCTTAAGACCTCTCTCTCACTTCTCAGTAGTAAGATGACATCACT
TGAAAGTTCAGCCATATGCTTGTCATTTTGTGTTCATCATGGAGTGGTTATCTACAAGGTCTCCTCTGTA
AGAGCATAAACCATGTACACCTACCTGGAACATTACTGTAACGCTGGCTTTGCATAAAGATGGGTCTTGT
CCCATTCCTTCACCAGTAAGCTCTTGTGGGCTGAACATAAGGGCAATTCCACCACACTGGACTAGTGGAT
CCGAGCTCGGTACCAAGCTTAACTAGCCAGCTTGGGTCTCCCTATAGTGAGTCGTATTAATTTCGATAAG
CCAGTAAGCAGTGGGTTCTCTAGTTAGCCAGAGAGCTCTGCTTATATAGACCTCCCACCGTACACGCCTA
CCGCCCATTTGCGTCAATGGGGCGGAGTTGTTACGACATTTTGGAAAGTCCCGTTGATTTTGGTGCCAAA
ACAAACTCCCATTGACGTCAATGGGGTGGAGACTTGGAAATCCCCGTGAGTCAAACCGCTATCCACGCCC
ATTGATGTACTGCCAAAACCGCATCACCATGGTAATAGCGATGACTAATACGTAGATGTACTGCCAAGTA
G
